>Addgene plasmid #1505 | pPD96_62 | depositor full sequence | sequence record 116 | Author sequence
AAGCTTGCATGCCTGCAGGTCGACTCTAGAGGATCCCCGGGATTGGCCAAAGGACCCAAAGGTATGTTTC
GAATGATACTAACATAACATAGAACATTTTCAGGAGGACCCTTGCTTGGAGGGTACCGAGCTCAGAAAAA
ATGACTGCTCCAAAGAAGAAGCGTAAGGTACCGGTAGAAAAAATGAGTAAAGGAGAAGAACTTTTCACTG
GAGTTGTCCCAATTCTTGTTGAATTAGATGGTGATGTTAATGGGCACAAATTTTCTGTCAGTGGAGAGGG
TGAAGGTGATGCAACATACGGAAAACTTACCCTTAAATTTATTTGCACTACTGGAAAACTACCTGTTCCA
TGGGTAAGTTTAAACATATATATACTAACTAACCCTGATTATTTAAATTTTCAGCCAACACTTGTCACTA
CTTTCTGTTATGGTGTTCAATGCTTCTCGAGATACCCAGATCATATGAAACGGCATGACTTTTTCAAGAG
TGCCATGCCCGAAGGTTATGTACAGGAAAGAACTATATTTTTCAAAGATGACGGGAACTACAAGACACGT
AAGTTTAAACAGTTCGGTACTAACTAACCATACATATTTAAATTTTCAGGTGCTGAAGTCAAGTTTGAAG
GTGATACCCTTGTTAATAGAATCGAGTTAAAAGGTATTGATTTTAAAGAAGATGGAAACATTCTTGGACA
CAAATTGGAATACAACTATAACTCACACAATGTATACATCATGGCAGACAAACAAAAGAATGGAATCAAA
GTTGTAAGTTTAAACATGATTTTACTAACTAACTAATCTGATTTAAATTTTCAGAACTTCAAAATTAGAC
ACAACATTGAAGATGGAAGCGTTCAACTAGCAGACCATTATCAACAAAATACTCCAATTGGCGATGGCCC
TGTCCTTTTACCAGACAACCATTACCTGTCCACACAATCTGCCCTTTCGAAAGATCCCAACGAAAAGAGA
GACCACATGGTCCTTCTTGAGTTTGTAACAGCTGCTGGGATTACACATGGCATGGATGAACTATACAAAT
GCCCGGTGGGTGAAGACCAGAAACAGCACCTCGAACTGAGCCGCGATATTGCCCAGCGTTTCAACGCGCT
GTATGGCGAGATCGATCCCGTCGTTTTACAACGTCGTGACTGGGAAAACCCTGGCGTTACCCAACTTAAT
CGCCTTGCAGCACATCCCCCTTTCGCCAGCTGGCGTAATAGCGAAGAGGCCCGCACCGATCGCCCTTCCC
AACAGTTGCGAAGGTAAGTTTAAACAGATCCATACTAACTAACTTGTTCTGACATAATTTTCAGCTTGAA
TGGCGAATGGCGCTTTGCCTGGTTTCCGGCACCAGAAGCGGTGCCGGAAAGCTGGCTGGAGTGCGATCTT
CCTGAGGCCGATACTGTCGTCGTCCCCTCAAACTGGCAGATGCACGGTTACGATGCGCCCATCTACACCA
ACGTGACCTATCCCATTACGGTCAATCCGCCGTTTGTTCCCACGGAGAATCCGACGGGTTGTTACTCGCT
CACATTTAATGTTGATGAAAGCTGGCTACAGGAAGGCCAGACGCGAATTATTTTTGATGGCGTTAACTCG
GCGTTTCATCTGTGGTGCAACGGGCGCTGGGTCGGTTACGGCCAGGTAAGTTTAATTAAGTTGATACTAA
CTAACAAGATCTGATTAATTTTCAGGACAGTCGTTTGCCGTCTGAATTTGACCTGAGCGCATTTTTACGC
GCCGGAGAAAACCGCCTCGCGGTGATGGTGCTGCGCTGGAGTGACGGCAGTTATCTGGAAGATCAGGATA
TGTGGCGGATGAGCGGCATTTTCCGTGACGTCTCGTTGCTGCATAAACCGACTACACAAATCAGCGATTT
CCATGTTGCCACTCGCTTTAATGATGATTTCTCCCGCGCTGTACTGGAGGCTGAAGTCCAGGTAAGTTTA
AACAGGATCTTACTAACTAACATGCTAACACTGAATTTTCAGATGTGCGGCGAGTTGCGTGACTACCTAC
GGGTAACAGTTTCTTTATGGCAGGGTGAAACGCAGGTCGCCAGCGGCACCGCGCCTTTCGGCGGTGAAAT
TATCGATGAGCGTGGTGGTTATGCCGATCGCGTCACACTACGTCTGAACGTCGAAAACCCGAAACTGTGG
AGCGCCGAAATCCCGAATCTCTATCGTGCGGTGGTTGAACTGCACACCGCCGACGGCACGCTGATTGAAG
CAGAAGCCTGCGATGTCGGTTTCCGCGAGGTGCGGATTGAAAATGGTCTGCTGCTGCTGAACGGCAAGCC
GTTGCTGATTCGAGGCGTTAACCGTCACGAGCATCATCCTCTGCATGGTCAGGTCATGGATGAGCAGACG
ATGGTGCAGGATGTAAGTTTAAACTATTCGTTACTAACTAACTTTAAACATTTAAATTTTCAGATCCTGC
TGATGAAGCAGAACAACTTTAACGCCGTGCGCTGTTCGCATTATCCGAACCATCCGCTGTGGTACACGCT
GTGCGACCGCTACGGCCTGTATGTGGTGGATGAAGCCAATATTGAAACCCACGGCATGGTGCCAATGAAT
CGTCTGACCGATGATCCGCGCTGGCTACCGGCGATGAGCGAACGCGTAACGCGAATGGTGCAGCGCGATC
GTAATCACCCGAGTGTGATCATCTGGTCGCTGGGGAATGGTAAGTTTAAACAGTTGAATACTAACTAACG
GAGATCTTTGAAATTTTCAGAATCAGGCCACGGCGCTAATCACGACGCGCTGTATCGCTGGATCAAATCT
GTCGATCCTTCCCGCCCGGTGCAGTATGAAGGCGGCGGAGCCGACACCACGGCCACCGATATTATTTGCC
CGATGTACGCGCGCGTGGATGAAGACCAGCCCTTCCCGGCTGTGCCGAAATGGTCCATCAAAAAATGGCT
TTCGCTACCTGGAGAGACGCGCCCGCTGATTCTTTGCGAGGTAAGTTTAAACAGAACTCTACTAACTAAC
ACATTAGATCCTAATTTTCAGTACGCTCACGCGATGGGCAACAGTCTTGGCGGTTTCGCTAAATACTGGC
AGGCGTTTCGTCAGTATCCCCGTTTACAGGGCGGCTTCGTCTGGGACTGGGTGGATCAGTCGCTGATTAA
ATATGATGAAAACGGCAACCCGTGGTCGGCTTACGGCGGTGATTTTGGCGATACGCCGAACGATCGCCAG
TTCTGTATGAACGGTCTGGTCTTTGCCGACCGCACGCCGCATCCAGCGTAAGTTTAAACAATAACCTACT
AACTAACGTAGATAATTTAAATTTTCAGGCTGACGGAAGCAAAACACCAGCAGCAGTTTTTCCAGTTCCG
TTTATCCGGGCAAACCATCGAAGTGACCAGCGAATACCTGTTCCGTCATAGCGATAACGAGCTCCTGCAC
TGGATGGTGGCGCTGGATGGTAAGCCGCTGGCAAGCGGTGAAGTGCCTCTGGATGTCGCTCCACAAGGTA
AACAGTTGATTGAACTGCCTGAACTACCGCAGCCGGAGAGCGCCGGGCAACTCTGGCTCACAGTACGCGT
AGTGCAACCGAACGCGACCGCATGGTCAGAAGCCGGGCACATCAGCGCATGGCAGCAGTGGAGGTAAGTT
TAAACAAGATCCTACTAACTAACTCTACATTGATGAATTTTCAGACTGGCGGAAAACCTCAGTGTGACGC
TCCCCGCCGCGTCCCACGCCATCCCGCATCTGACCACCAGCGAAATGGATTTTTGCATCGAGCTGGGTAA
TAAGCGTTGGCAATTTAACCGCCAGTCAGGCTTTCTTTCACAGATGTGGATTGGCGATAAAAAACAACTG
CTGACGCCGCTGCGCGATCAGTTCACCCGTGCACCGCTGGATAACGACATTGGCGTAAGTGAAGCGACCC
GCATTGACCCTAACGCCTGGGTCGGTAAGTTTAAACAAAGTTGTACTAACTAACGAAGATCTTGATAATT
TTCAGAACGCTGGAAGGCGGCGGGCCATTACCAGGCCGAAGCAGCGTTGTTGCAGTGCACGGCAGATACA
CTTGCTGATGCGGTGCTGATTACGACCGCTCACGCGTGGCAGCATCAGGGGAAAACCTTATTTATCAGCC
GGAAAACCTACCGGATTGATGGTAGTGGTCAAATGGCGATTACCGTTGATGTTGAAGTGGCGAGCGATAC
ACCGCATCCGGCGCGGATTGGCCTGAACTGCCAGCTGGCGCAGGTAGCAGAGCGGGTAAACTGGCTCGGA
TTAGGGCCGCAAGAAAACTATCCCGACCGCCTTACTGCCGCCTGTTTTGACCGCTGGGATCTGCCATTGT
CAGACATGTAGTAAGTTTAAACTTGATAGTACTAACTAACATGTTTCATTTAAATTTTCAGTACCCCGTA
CGTCTTCCCGAGCGAAAACGGTCTGCGCTGCGGGACGCGCGAATTGAATTATGGCCCACACCAGTGGCGC
GGCGACTTCCAGTTCAACATCAGCCGCTACAGTCAACAGCAACTGATGGAAACCAGCCATCGCCATCTGC
TGCACGCGGAAGAAGGCACATGGCTGAATATCGACGGTTTCCATATGGGGATTGGTGGCGACGACTCCTG
GAGCCCGTCAGTATCGGCGGAATTCCAACTGAGCGCCGGTCGCTACCATTACCAACTTGTCTGGTGTCAA
AAATAATAGGGGCCGCTGTCATCAGAGTAAGTTTAAACTGAGTTCTACTAACTAACGAGTAATATTTAAA
TTTTCAGCATCTCGCGCCCGTGCCTCTGACTTCTAAGTCCAATTACTCTTCAACATCCCTACATGCTCTT
TCTCCCTGTGCTCCCACCCCCTATTTTTGTTATTATCAAAAAACTTCTCTTAATTTCTTTGTTTTTTAGC
TTCTTTTAAGTCACCTCTAACAATGAAATTGTGTAGATTCAAAAATAGAATTAATTCGTAATAAAAAGTC
GAAAAAAATTGTGCTCCCTCCCCCCATTAATAATAATTCTATCCCAAAATCTACACAATGTTCTGTGTAC
ACTTCTTATGTTTTTTACTTCTGATAAATTTTTTTGAAACATCATAGAAAAAACCGCACACAAAATACCT
TATCATATGTTACGTTTCAGTTTATGACCGCAATTTTTATTTCTTCGCACGTCTGGGCCTCTCATGACGT
CAAATCATGCTCATCGTGAAAAAGTTTTGGAGTATTTTTGGAATTTTTCAATCAAGTGAAAGTTTATGAA
ATTAATTTTCCTGCTTTTGCTTTTTGGGGTTTCCCCTATTGTTTGTCAAGATTTCGAGGACGGCGTTTTT
CTTGCTAAAATCACAAGTATTGATGAGCACGATGCAAGAAAGATCGGAAGAAGGTTTGGGTTTGAGGCTC
AGTGGAAGGTGAGTAGAAGTTGATAATTTGAAAGTGGAGTAGTGTCTATGGGGTTTTTGCCTTAAATGAC
AGAATACATTCCCAATATACCAAACATAACTGTTTCCTACTAGTCGGCCGTACGGGCCCTTTCGTCTCGC
GCGTTTCGGTGATGACGGTGAAAACCTCTGACACATGCAGCTCCCGGAGACGGTCACAGCTTGTCTGTAA
GCGGATGCCGGGAGCAGACAAGCCCGTCAGGGCGCGTCAGCGGGTGTTGGCGGGTGTCGGGGCTGGCTTA
ACTATGCGGCATCAGAGCAGATTGTACTGAGAGTGCACCATATGCGGTGTGAAATACCGCACAGATGCGT
AAGGAGAAAATACCGCATCAGGCGGCCTTAAGGGCCTCGTGATACGCCTATTTTTATAGGTTAATGTCAT
GATAATAATGGTTTCTTAGACGTCAGGTGGCACTTTTCGGGGAAATGTGCGCGGAACCCCTATTTGTTTA
TTTTTCTAAATACATTCAAATATGTATCCGCTCATGAGACAATAACCCTGATAAATGCTTCAATAATATT
GAAAAAGGAAGAGTATGAGTATTCAACATTTCCGTGTCGCCCTTATTCCCTTTTTTGCGGCATTTTGCCT
TCCTGTTTTTGCTCACCCAGAAACGCTGGTGAAAGTAAAAGATGCTGAAGATCAGTTGGGTGCACGAGTG
GGTTACATCGAACTGGATCTCAACAGCGGTAAGATCCTTGAGAGTTTTCGCCCCGAAGAACGTTTTCCAA
TGATGAGCACTTTTAAAGTTCTGCTATGTGGCGCGGTATTATCCCGTATTGACGCCGGGCAAGAGCAACT
CGGTCGCCGCATACACTATTCTCAGAATGACTTGGTTGAGTACTCACCAGTCACAGAAAAGCATCTTACG
GATGGCATGACAGTAAGAGAATTATGCAGTGCTGCCATAACCATGAGTGATAACACTGCGGCCAACTTAC
TTCTGACAACGATCGGAGGACCGAAGGAGCTAACCGCTTTTTTGCACAACATGGGGGATCATGTAACTCG
CCTTGATCGTTGGGAACCGGAGCTGAATGAAGCCATACCAAACGACGAGCGTGACACCACGATGCCTGTA
GCAATGGCAACAACGTTGCGCAAACTATTAACTGGCGAACTACTTACTCTAGCTTCCCGGCAACAATTAA
TAGACTGGATGGAGGCGGATAAAGTTGCAGGACCACTTCTGCGCTCGGCCCTTCCGGCTGGCTGGTTTAT
TGCTGATAAATCTGGAGCCGGTGAGCGTGGGTCTCGCGGTATCATTGCAGCACTGGGGCCAGATGGTAAG
CCCTCCCGTATCGTAGTTATCTACACGACGGGGAGTCAGGCAACTATGGATGAACGAAATAGACAGATCG
CTGAGATAGGTGCCTCACTGATTAAGCATTGGTAACTGTCAGACCAAGTTTACTCATATATACTTTAGAT
TGATTTAAAACTTCATTTTTAATTTAAAAGGATCTAGGTGAAGATCCTTTTTGATAATCTCATGACCAAA
ATCCCTTAACGTGAGTTTTCGTTCCACTGAGCGTCAGACCCCGTAGAAAAGATCAAAGGATCTTCTTGAG
ATCCTTTTTTTCTGCGCGTAATCTGCTGCTTGCAAACAAAAAAACCACCGCTACCAGCGGTGGTTTGTTT
GCCGGATCAAGAGCTACCAACTCTTTTTCCGAAGGTAACTGGCTTCAGCAGAGCGCAGATACCAAATACT
GTCCTTCTAGTGTAGCCGTAGTTAGGCCACCACTTCAAGAACTCTGTAGCACCGCCTACATACCTCGCTC
TGCTAATCCTGTTACCAGTGGCTGCTGCCAGTGGCGATAAGTCGTGTCTTACCGGGTTGGACTCAAGACG
ATAGTTACCGGATAAGGCGCAGCGGTCGGGCTGAACGGGGGGTTCGTGCACACAGCCCAGCTTGGAGCGA
ACGACCTACACCGAACTGAGATACCTACAGCGTGAGCATTGAGAAAGCGCCACGCTTCCCGAAGGGAGAA
AGGCGGACAGGTATCCGGTAAGCGGCAGGGTCGGAACAGGAGAGCGCACGAGGGAGCTTCCAGGGGGAAA
CGCCTGGTATCTTTATAGTCCTGTCGGGTTTCGCCACCTCTGACTTGAGCGTCGATTTTTGTGATGCTCG
TCAGGGGGGCGGAGCCTATGGAAAAACGCCAGCAACGCGGCCTTTTTACGGTTCCTGGCCTTTTGCTGGC
CTTTTGCTCACATGTTCTTTCCTGCGTTATCCCCTGATTCTGTGGATAACCGTATTACCGCCTTTGAGTG
AGCTGATACCGCTCGCCGCAGCCGAACGACCGAGCGCAGCGAGTCAGTGAGCGAGGAAGCGGAAGAGCGC
CCAATACGCAAACCGCCTCTCCCCGCGCGTTGGCCGATTCATTAATGCAGCTGGCACGACAGGTTTCCCG
ACTGGAAAGCGGGCAGTGAGCGCAACGCAATTAATGTGAGTTAGCTCACTCATTAGGCACCCCAGGCTTT
ACACTTTATGCTTCCGGCTCGTATGTTGTGTGGAATTGTGAGCGGATAACAATTTCACACAGGAAACAGC
TATGACCATGATTACGCCAAGCTGTAAGTTTAAACATGATCTTACTAACTAACTATTCTCATTTAAATTT
TCAGAGCTTAAAAATGGCTGAAATCACTCACAACGATGGATACGCTAACAACTTGGAAATGAAAT
Features (pLannotate 1.2.2; 16 found; start..end, strand, type, name):
      1..41      -  misc_feature   MCS (fragment): pUC18/19 multiple cloning site
    183..1058    +  CDS            vsfGFP-9 (fragment): vsfGFP-9 is a basic (constitutively fluorescent) green fluorescent protein published in 2015, derived from Aequorea victoria. It has low acid sensitivity.
   1053..1133    +  CDS            trpS (fragment): SYW_ECOLI - Experimental evidence at protein level: Swiss-Prot protein existence level 1. Catalyzes the attachment of tryptophan to tRNA(Trp). Amino acylates tRNA(Trp) with both L- and D-tryptophan, although D-tryptophan is a poor substrate (PubMed:10918062). From Escherichia coli (strain K12).
   1138..1270    +  CDS            lacZα (fragment): LacZα fragment of β-galactosidase; lacZ fragment
   1322..1656    +  CDS            lacZ (fragment): β-galactosidase; lacZ
   1703..4693    +  CDS            lacZ: BGAL_ECOLI - Experimental evidence at protein level: Swiss-Prot protein existence level 1. From Escherichia coli (strain K12).
   5246..5398    +  CDS            aex-5 (fragment): AEX5_CAEEL - Also known as kpc-3 From Caenorhabditis elegans.
   5526..5561    +  CDS            rop (fragment): Rop protein, which maintains plasmids at low copy number; rop
   5663..5762    +  misc_feature   bom (fragment): basis of mobility region from pBR322
   5860..5964    +  promoter       AmpR promoter: bla
   5965..6825    +  CDS            AmpR: β-lactamase; bla; confers resistance to ampicillin, carbenicillin, and related antibiotics
   6996..7584    +  rep_origin     ori: high-copy-number ColE1/pMB1/pBR322/pUC origin of replication
   7767..7859    +  CDS            lacI (fragment): lac repressor; lacI; The lac repressor binds to the lac operator to inhibit transcription in E. coli. This inhibition can be relieved by adding lactose or isopropyl-β-D-thiogalactopyranoside (IPTG).
   7872..7893    +  protein_bind   CAP binding site: CAP binding activates transcription in the presence of cAMP. E. coli catabolite activator protein
   7908..7938    +  promoter       lac promoter: promoter for the E. coli lac operon
   7946..7962    +  protein_bind   lac operator: The lac repressor binds to the lac operator to inhibit transcription in E. coli. This inhibition can be relieved by adding lactose or isopropyl-β-D-thiogalactopyranoside (IPTG). lac repressor encoded by lacI
