[The description below was written by a language model from this plasmid's Addgene catalogue record and pLannotate feature annotations shown in this document.]
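Description:
pPD96_62 is an empty-backbone worm expression vector from the 1995 Fire Lab Vector Kit, intended for building reporter fusions in Caenorhabditis elegans. The parental backbone is recorded as unknown, but the annotated sequence (about 8.1 kb) shows a typical pUC/pBR322-style bacterial framework. It has a high-copy ColE1/pMB1-type origin, a β-lactamase gene with its own promoter conferring ampicillin resistance, remnants of the rop and bom regions, and a lac promoter/operator/CAP site segment next to a fragment of the pUC18/19 multiple cloning site. No worm selection marker is recorded.

The payload is a promoterless dual reporter. According to the catalogue's list of fusion components, it begins with a synthetic intron (IVSA) and an SV40 nuclear localisation signal. This is followed by a GFP coding region carrying the S65C substitution and split by several artificial introns, then by lacZ, which is likewise interrupted by a long series of IVS elements. The component list is truncated in the record. The automated feature table is consistent with this layout: a GFP-family coding sequence (matched to a later GFP variant, which is only the closest database hit) is followed immediately by several lacZ segments. The gaps between those segments presumably correspond to the inserted introns, which in vectors of this kind are included to improve expression in worms. Short hits to trpS and aex-5 are fragmentary, and the record does not explain them; the latter lies downstream of lacZ. No C. elegans promoter is listed. The user is evidently expected to clone a regulatory region or gene fragment into the upstream polylinker by restriction cloning, producing a nuclear-localised GFP–β-galactosidase fusion whose expression pattern can be followed by fluorescence or by β-galactosidase staining.
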