Addgene plasmid #1505: pPD96_62
Purpose: (Empty Backbone)
Depositing lab: Andrew Fire. Depositing organization: Carnegie Institution for Science.
Backbone
  Vector backbone: Unknown
  Backbone size (bp): 8123
  Vector type: Worm Expression
Growth in bacteria
  Bacterial resistance: Ampicillin, 100 μg/mL
  Growth temperature: 37°C
  Growth strain: DH5alpha
  Copy number: Unknown
Gene/Insert
  Gene/Insert name: None
  Tag / fusion protein: IVSA, rf2211, SV40NLS, gfpN, IVSR, gfpS65C, IVSS, IVST, gfpC, lacZN, IVSB, IVSD, IVSE, IVSF, IVSG, IVSH, IVSI, IVSJ, IVS...
  Cloning method: Restriction Enzyme
Terms and licenses: Academic/Nonprofit Terms; Industry Terms: Not Available to Industry
Depositor comments: See Fire Lab Vector Kit Documentation 1995. Fire Lab Miniprep Number pPD96.62, Ligation number NONE.
How to cite: pPD96_62 was a gift from Andrew Fire (Addgene plasmid # 1505 ; http://n2t.net/addgene:1505 ; RRID:Addgene_1505)
