>Addgene plasmid #1505 | pPD96_62 | addgene partial sequence | sequence record 16646 | 1505_m13reverse
GNGTTACTGATCTTACTAACTAACTATTCTCATTTAAATTTTCAGAGCTTAAAAATGGCTGAAATCACTC
ACAACGATGGATACGCTAACAACTTGGAAATGAAATAAGCTTGCATGCCTGCAGGTCGACTCTAGAGGAT
CCCCGGGATTGGCCAAAGGACCCAAAGGTATGTTTCGAATGATACTAACATAACATAGAACATTTTCAGG
AGGACCCTTGCTTGGAGGGTACCGAGCTCAGAAAAAATGACTGCTCCAAAGAAGAAGCGTAAGGTACCGG
TAGAAAAAATGAGTAAAGGAGAAGAACTTTTCACTGGAGTTGTCCCAATTCTTGTTGAATTAGATGGTGA
TGTTAATGGGCACAAATTTTCTGTCAGTGGAGAGGGTGAAGGTGATGCAACATACGGAAAACTTACCCTT
AAATTTATTTGCACTACTGGAAAACTACCTGTTCCATGGGTAAGTTTAAACATATATATACTAACTAACC
CTGATTATTTAAATTTTCAGCCAACACTTGTCACTACTTTCTGTTATGGTGTTCAATGCTTCTCGAGATA
CCCAGATCATATGAAACGGCATGACTTTTTCAAGAGTGCCATGCCCGAAGGTTATGTACAGGAAAGAACT
ATATTTTTCAAAGATGACGGGAACTACAAGACACGTAAGTTTAAACAGTTCGGTACTAACTAACCATACA
TATTTAAATTTTCAGGTGCTGAAGTCAAGTTTGAAGGTGATACCCTTGTTAATAGAATCGAGTTAAAAGG
TATTGATTTTAAAGAAGATGGAAACATTCTTGGACACAAATTGGAATACAACTATAACTCACACAATGTA
TACATCATGGCAGACAAACAAAAGAATGGAATCAAAGTTGTAAGTTTAAACATGATTTTACTAACTAACT
AATCTGATTTAAATTTTCAGAACTTCNAAATTAGACACAACATTGAAGATGGAAGCGTTCACTAGCAGAC
CATTATCACNAAATACTCCATTGGCGATGGCCTGTCNTTTACNAGACANCNTNACCTGTCCCACATCTGC
CCTTCGAAGATCCCACGAAANAANACNNTGNCCTNCTGANTTGNACCCTGCGGGATACCNTGNAGGAGAC
TAACANGNCCGGGGGGANACNAACCCCCCCACGACCNNAATGCCCGTTCNCCCTGTTGGGGANCACCCCC
TTTACCCCGGGGGNAACNGGGTCCATANNCCTGGACCCCCTNCCCNGGNAAAAAACCCCCCCCNCCCCCG
GNGAATAAAACCCAATTNTTANTTTTNGGGGGCCNTTTCCCCNNCCCNNNGGGGGGTTTNNANNCCCCCC
CGGANAACCCCCC
